Addgene plasmid #21672: pFP140
Depositing lab: James Haber. Depositing organization: Brandeis University. Publication: Two pathways for removal of nonhomologous DNA ends during double-strand break repair in Saccharomyces cerevisiae. Pâques F, Haber JE. Mol Cell Biol. 1997 Nov . 17(11):6765-71. PubMed 9343441.
Backbone
  Vector backbone: Ted
  Backbone manufacturer: W. Kramer
  Vector type: centromeric plasmid
  Selectable markers: URA3
Growth in bacteria
  Bacterial resistance: Ampicillin, 100 μg/mL
  Growth temperature: 37°C
  Growth strain: DH5alpha
  Copy number: Unknown
Gene/Insert
  Gene/Insert name: Lacz (alt names: 2 copies of lacZ; pJH1442; see author's map)
  Species: E. coli
  Insert size (bp): 3000
  Mutation: The second lacZ sequence has been modified, the EcoRV/BclI fragment has been deleted. Second LacZ HO site is no longer present.
  Entrez Gene: lacZ (a.k.a. ECIAI39_0334)
  Cloning method: Restriction Enzyme; 5′ cloning site Bam Hi (not destroyed); 3′ cloning site Eco RI (not destroyed)
  Sequencing primers: 5′ n/a
Terms and licenses: Academic/Nonprofit Terms; Industry Terms: Not Available to Industry
Depositor comments: Derived from Ted, a centromeric plasmid (provided by W. Kramer) marked by the URA3 gene. Contains two copies of the Escherichia coli lacZ gene in inverted orientation, with one copy containing an HO endonuclease cleavage site. Please note: Addgene was not able to sequence verify the critical features of this plasmid due to its repetitive nature.
How to cite: pFP140 was a gift from James Haber (Addgene plasmid # 21672 ; http://n2t.net/addgene:21672 ; RRID:Addgene_21672)
