[The description below was written by a language model from this plasmid's Addgene catalogue record.]
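Description:
pFP140 (also recorded as pJH1442) is a yeast centromeric shuttle plasmid derived from the backbone Ted. As a centromeric vector it is expected to be maintained at low copy and segregated stably in Saccharomyces cerevisiae. Selection in yeast uses the URA3 auxotrophic marker, and propagation in E. coli relies on ampicillin resistance. The record does not give the bacterial copy number or name the origins of replication, and no feature table is provided, so element positions cannot be described.

The payload, listed at about 3 kb and cloned between retained BamHI and EcoRI sites, consists of E. coli lacZ sequence present as two copies in inverted orientation. One copy carries a recognition site for the HO endonuclease, so expressing HO in yeast introduces a defined double-strand break in that copy, while the other lacZ copy can serve as a homologous donor template for repair on the same plasmid. In pFP140 the second lacZ copy has been modified by deleting its EcoRV/BclI fragment, and it has no HO site. The deletion changes how much homology the donor offers to the broken ends, although the record does not spell out the exact consequences.

The associated study concerns pathways that remove nonhomologous DNA ends during double-strand break repair in S. cerevisiae, which fits use of this plasmid as a recombination substrate for such assays. No promoter driving lacZ is stated. The repository also notes that the critical features could not be sequence-verified because of the plasmid's repetitive structure, and it refers users to the depositor's map for details.
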