>Addgene plasmid #21672 | pFP140 | addgene partial sequence | sequence record 27450 | 21672 with URA3-F (GAGAAGATGCGGCCAGCAAAA)
GTAAATGCATGTATACTAAACTCACAAATTAGAGCTTCAATTTAATTATATCAGTTATTACCCATTATTT
AAGGACCTATTGTTTTTTCCAATAGGTGGTTAGCAATCGTCTTACTTTCTAACTTTTCTTACCTTTTACA
TTTCAGCAATATATATATATATTTCAAGGATATACCATTCTAATGTCTGCCCCTAAGAAGATCGTCGTTT
TGCCAGGTGACGGGGATCCCGTCGTTTTACAACGTCGTGACTGGGAAAACCCTGGCGTTACCCAACTTAA
TCGCCTTGCAGCACATCCCCCTTTCGCCAGCTGGCGTAATAGCGAAGAGGCCCGCACCGATCGCCCTTCC
CAACAGTTGCGCAGCCTGAATGGCGAATGGCGCTTTGCCTGGTTTCCGGCACCAGAAGCGGTGCCGGAAA
GCTGGCTGGAGTGCGATCTTCCTGAGGCCGATACTGTCGTCGTCCCCTCAAACTGGCAGATGCACGGTTA
CGATGCGCCCATCTACACCAACGTGACCTATCCCATTACGGTCAATCCGCCGTTTGTTCCCACGGAGAAT
CCGACGGGTTGTTACTCGCTCACATTTAATGTTGATGAAAGCTGGCTACAGGAAGGCCAGACGCNNNNTA
TTTTTGATGGCGTTAACTCGGCGTTTCATCTGTGGTGCAACGGGCGCTGGGTCGGTTACGGCCAGGACAG
CGTTGCNNNNNCCCCNNNANATTNACTGAGCCGCNTTTTTTANCCNCCGGAN
